>Addgene plasmid #186010 | NSP16-1x-BioID2 pBabe-puro (SARS-CoV-2) | addgene full sequence | sequence record 366312 | Addgene NGS Result
GGGCGGAACTGGGCGGAGTTAGGGGCGGGATGGGCGGAGTTAGGGGCGGGACTATGGTTGCTGACTAATT
GAGATGCATGCTTTGCATACTTCTGCCTGCTGGGGAGCCTGGGGACTTTCCACACCTGGTTGCTGACTAA
TTGAGATGCATGCTTTGCATACTTCTGCCTGCTGGGGAGCCTGGGGACTTTCCACACCCTAACTGACACA
CATTCCACAGGGTCGACTCATGCGTAATCCGGTACATCGTAAGGGTAGCTTCTTCTCAGGCTGAACTCGC
CGCTCAGGATCTCCTTGATGCCCTCCTCGGTCAGGATCAGGGCGCCGCCCTTCTCGCTCAGGCCCACCAG
CTTGCCGGTGATCTTGCCCTCGCCCAGCAGCTTCACCTCCTCGCCCAGGTACAGCATCTTGCTCTCGATC
TTGCCCTTGAACTCCTTGAAGCTCTTCTCCTTGAACTTCTTCAGGTTCTCGCTGATTCTCTTCAGCACCT
TCAGCAGCACCTCCTTTCTGTCCCAGTCCTTGCCGGTGATCTCGTACAGGGTGGTGGCTCTGTCCTTGAT
CTCCTCGGGGATCTCTCTCTGGTTCACGTTGATGCCGATGCCCACGATCAGCTTGTCCTTGCTCAGCTCG
CACAGCACGCCGCTCACCTTCTTCTCCTGGAAGTACACGTCGTTGGGCCACTTCAGGCTGAAGGGGATCT
CGGTGATCTCCTCCAGGGCCTCGCTCACGCTCAGGCCCAGCACCAGGGGCAGCTGCAGCAGGTTCTCGAA
CTCCTTGGGGTTCAGCAGGAAGCTGAAGTACAGGCCGCCCTCCTGGCTCAGCCACTTTCTGCCCAGGCCG
CCTCTGCCCTTGGTCTGTCTGTCGGCCACCAGGGCGGTGCCGTAGCTCACGTTCCACTCCTTCAGTCTCT
CCTGGGTGCTGTCCACCTCCTTCAGCCAGATCAGGTTCTTGAAGAATTCAGACCCGCCTCCACCACCGGT
GTTGTTCACCAGCACGTCAGAGGAGATGACCACTCTGTTGTTTTCCCTGATGATCAGGCGTCCCTTGGAC
AGCAGGCTCAGGATCATGTCGTTGATCTGTCCCTCCTTCAGGCTCATCACAGCGGTGCCTCTCAGCTTCA
GTGGGAACTTAGACATGTCGAACAGGGAGTAGCTAGACAGCTGGATAGGGTTGGTGTTGCGCCAGAAGAT
GTAGTTGGCGTGCATCACGTAACCGTCGATCTGTTCACGGGGCTTTCCCAGGTAGTTGCAGCCGATCAGG
AAAGCCTCGGAGCTAGAGGCGTTCACGTTGGTCACGAAAGCGGTCCACCAGGCGAAGTGTCCCATCAGCT
TGTACAGGTCAGCGTTCCAGGAGTGTTCGGTGATCTTGATAGCCACAGATCCGCCCAGGGCCAGCTTCTG
CTGGATGAAGCCGCAGATGTAGGTGAAGAAACCTTCCTTGCTGTCGTTCTCCTTGGTCACGTTCTTGGTC
TTTGGGTCGTACATGTCAGAGATGATCAGGTCCCACTTGTTAGCGGTGTGCACAGTAGCACAGTCGCCGA
TCAGGGTGCTGTCAGCATCAGACACGAAGTCGTTCAGGTCAGAGTCCACCAGCAGGGTACCGGTGGGCAG
CCACTGTCTCAGCACAGCGGTACCTGGAGCCACTCCCTTGTCAGAACCAGCACCGAAGTGGATCACGCGC
ATGTTGTAAGGCACGGCCAGGGTCAGGGTGTTCAGGTACTGGCACAGCTGGGTGTACTTAGCCACGTTCA
TCATGATACCCTTGGGCAGGGTGGCGGAGTCTCCGTAGTTCTGCAGGTCGCACTTCTCCAGCAGCATACG
CTGCATCTTGTACAGGTTAGGCATAGCCACTCCAGGCTGCCAAGCCTGGGAAGACATGGTGGCGGATCCG
GCCGGCGCCTAGAGAAGGAGTGAGGGCTGGATAAAGGGAGGATCGAGGCGGGGTCGAACGAGGAGGTTCA
AGGGGGAGAGACGGGGCGGATGGAGGAAGAGGAGGCGGAGGCTTAGGGTGTACAAAGGGCTTGACCCAGG
GAGGGGGGTCAAAAGCCAAGGCTTCCCAGGTCACGATGTAGGGGACCTGGTCTGGGTGTCCATGCGGGCC
AGGTGAAAAGACCTTGATCTTAACCTGGGTGATGAGGTCTCGGTTAAAGGTGCCGTCTCGCGGCCATCCG
ACGTTAAAGGTTGGCCATTCTGCAGAGCAGAAGGTAACCCAACGTCTCTTCTTGACATCTACCGACTGGT
TGTGAGCGATCCGCTCGACATCTTTCCAGTGACCTAAGGTCAAACTTAAGGGAGTGGTAACAGTCTGGCC
CTAATTTTCAGACAAATACAGAAACACAGTCAGACAGAGACAACACAGAACGATGCTGCAGCGCTGCAGC
AGACAAGACGCGCGGCTTCGGTTCCAAACCGAAAGCAAAAATTCAGACGGAGGCGGGAACTGTTTTAGGT
TCTCGTCTCCTACCAGAACCACATATCCTGACGGGGTCGGATTCCACATCGACTCCCTTCCTCAGGTCGG
GCCACAAAAACGGCCCCCAAAGTCCCTGGGACGTCTCCCAGGGTTGCGGCCGGGTGTTCAGAACTCGTCA
GTTCCACCACGGGTCCGCCAGATACAGAGCTAGTTAGCTAACTAGTACCGACGCAGGCGCATAAAATCAG
TCATAGACACTAGACAATCGGACAGACACAGATAAGTTGCTGGCCAGCTTGCCTCCCGGTGGTGGGTCGG
TGGTCCCTGGGCAGGGGTCTCCCGATCCCGGACGAGCCCCCAAATGAAAGACCCCCGCTGACGGGTAGTC
AATCACTCAGAGGAGACCCTCCCAAGGAACAGCGAGACCACAAGTCGGATGCAACTGCAAGAGGGTTTAT
TGGATACACGGGTACCCGGGCGACTCAGTCAATCGGAGGACTGGCGCCCCGAGTGAGGGGTTGTGGGCTC
TTTTATTGAGCTCGGGGAGCAGAAGCGCGCGAACAGAAGCGAGAAGCGAACTGATTGGTTAGTTCAAATA
AGGCACAGGGTCATTTCAGGTCCTTGGGGCACCCTGGAAACATCTGATGGTTCTCTAGAAACTGCTGAGG
GCTGGACCGCATCTGGGGACCATCTGTTCTTGGCCCTGAGCCGGGGCAGGAACTGCTTACCACAGATATC
CTGTTTGGCCCATATTCAGCTGTTCCATCTGTTCTTGGCCCTGAGCCGGGGCAGGAACTGCTTACCACAG
ATATCCTGTTTGGCCCATATTCAGGCTGCAGGTGGCACTTTTCGGGGAAATGTGCGCGGAACCCCTATTT
GTTTATTTTTCTAAATACATTCAAATATGTATCCGCTCATGAGACAATAACCCTGATAAATGCTTCAATA
ATATTGAAAAAGGAAGAGTATGAGTATTCAACATTTCCGTGTCGCCCTTATTCCCTTTTTTGCGGCATTT
TGCCTTCCTGTTTTTGCTCACCCAGAAACGCTGGTGAAAGTAAAAGATGCTGAAGATCAGTTGGGTGCAC
GAGTGGGTTACATCGAACTGGATCTCAACAGCGGTAAGATCCTTGAGAGTTTTCGCCCCGAAGAACGTTT
TCCAATGATGAGCACTTTTAAAGTTCTGCTATGTGGCGCGGTATTATCCCGTATTGACGCCGGGCAAGAG
CAACTCGGTCGCCGCATACACTATTCTCAGAATGACTTGGTTGAGTACTCACCAGTCACAGAAAAGCATC
TTACGGATGGCATGACAGTAAGAGAATTATGCAGTGCTGCCATAACCATGAGTGATAACACTGCGGCCAA
CTTACTTCTGACAACGATCGGAGGACCGAAGGAGCTAACCGCTTTTTTGCACAACATGGGGGATCATGTA
ACTCGCCTTGATCGTTGGGAACCGGAGCTGAATGAAGCCATACCAAACGACGAGCGTGACACCACGATGC
CTGTAGCAATGGCAACAACGTTGCGCAAACTATTAACTGGCGAACTACTTACTCTAGCTTCCCGGCAACA
ATTAATAGACTGGATGGAGGCGGATAAAGTTGCAGGACCACTTCTGCGCTCGGCCCTTCCGGCTGGCTGG
TTTATTGCTGATAAATCTGGAGCCGGTGAGCGTGGGTCTCGCGGTATCATTGCAGCACTGGGGCCAGATG
GTAAGCCCTCCCGTATCGTAGTTATCTACACGACGGGGAGTCAGGCAACTATGGATGAACGAAATAGACA
GATCGCTGAGATAGGTGCCTCACTGATTAAGCATTGGTAACTGTCAGACCAAGTTTACTCATATATACTT
TAGATTGATTTGCGGCCGCAAAAGGATCTAGGTGAAGATCCTTTTTGATAATCTCATGACCAAAATCCCT
TAACGTGAGTTTTCGTTCCACTGAGCGTCAGACCCCGTAGAAAAGATCAAAGGATCTTCTTGAGATCCTT
TTTTTCTGCGCGTAATCTGCTGCTTGCAAACAAAAAAACCACCGCTACCAGCGGTGGTTTGTTTGCCGGA
TCAAGAGCTACCAACTCTTTTTCCGAAGGTAACTGGCTTCAGCAGAGCGCAGATACCAAATACTGTTCTT
CTAGTGTAGCCGTAGTTAGGCCACCACTTCAAGAACTCTGTAGCACCGCCTACATACCTCGCTCTGCTAA
TCCTGTTACCAGTGGCTGCTGCCAGTGGCGATAAGTCGTGTCTTACCGGGTTGGACTCAAGACGATAGTT
ACCGGATAAGGCGCAGCGGTCGGGCTGAACGGGGGGTTCGTGCACACAGCCCAGCTTGGAGCGAACGACC
TACACCGAACTGAGATACCTACAGCGTGAGCTATGAGAAAGCGCCACGCTTCCCGAAGGGAGAAAGGCGG
ACAGGTATCCGGTAAGCGGCAGGGTCGGAACAGGAGAGCGCACGAGGGAGCTTCCAGGGGGAAACGCCTG
GTATCTTTATAGTCCTGTCGGGTTTCGCCACCTCTGACTTGAGCGTCGATTTTTGTGATGCTCGTCAGGG
GGGCGGAGCCTATGGAAAAACGCCAGCAACGCGGCCTTTTTACGGTTCCTGGCCTTTTGCTGGCCTTTTG
CTCACATGTTCTTTCCTGCGTTATCCCCTGATTCTGTGGATAACCGTATTACCGCCTTTGAGTGAGCTGA
TACCGCTCGCCGCAGCCGAACGACCGAGCGCAGCGAGTCAGTGAGCGAGGAAGCGGAAGAGCGCCCAATA
CGCAAACCGCCTCTCCCCGCGCGTTGGCCGATTCATTAATGCAACTATGGCCATTTAATGTAAATACTTA
AGAAAAAAAACCAAATTAATTTTGATACATGCTGCATGTGAAAGACCCCCGCTGACGGGTAGTCAATCAC
TCAGAGGAGACCCTCCCAAGGAACAGCGAGACCACAAGTCGGATGCAACTGCAAGAGGGTTTATTGGATA
CACGGGTACCCGGGCGACTCAGTCAATCGGAGGACTGGCGCCCCGAGTGAGGGGTTGTGGGCTCTTTTAT
TGAGCTCGGGGAGCAGAAGCGCGCGAACAGAAGCGAGAAGCGAACTGATTGGTTAGTTCAAATAAGGCAC
AGGGTCATTTCAGGTCCTTGGGGCACCCTGGAAACATCTGATGGTTCTCTAGAAACTGCTGAGGGCTGGA
CCGCATCTGGGGACCATCTGTTCTTGGCCCTGAGCCGGGGCAGGAACTGCTTACCACAGATATCCTGTTT
GGCCCATATTCAGCTGTTCCATCTGTTCTTGGCCCTGAGCCGGGGCAGGAACTGCTTACCACAGATATCC
TGTTTGGCCCATATTCAGCTGTTCCATCTGTTCCTGACCTTGATCTGAACTTCTCTATTCTCAGTTATGT
ATTTTTCCATGCCTTGCAAAATGGCGTTACTTAAGCTAGCTTGCCAAACCTACAGGTGGGGTCTTTCATT
CCCCCCTTTTTCTGGAGACTAAATAAAATCTTTTATTTTATCGATGCATGGGGTCGTGCGCTCCTTTCGG
TCGGGCGCTGCGGGTCGTGGGGCGGGCGTCAGGCACCGGGCTTGCGGGTCATGCACCAGGTGCGCGGTCC
TTCGGGCACCTCGACGTCGGCGGTGACGGTGAAGCCGAGCCGCTCGTAGAAGGGGAGGTTGCGGGGCGCG
GAGGTCTCCAGGAAGGCGGGCACCCCGGCGCGCTCGGCCGCCTCCACTCCGGGGAGCACGACGGCGCTGC
CCAGACCCTTGCCCTGGTGGTCGGGCGAGACGCCGACGGTGGCCAGGAACCACGCGGGCTCCTTGGGCCG
GTGCGGCGCCAGGAGGCCTTCCATCTGTTGCTGCGCGGCCAGCCGGGAACCGCTCAACTCGGCCATGCGC
GGGCCGATCTCGGCGAACACCGCCCCCGCTTCGACGCTCTCCGGCGTGGTCCAGACCGCCACCGCGGCGC
CGTCGTCCGCGACCCACACCTTGCCGATGTCGAGCCCGACGCGCGTGAGGAAGAGTTCTTGCAGCTCGGT
GACCCGCTCGATGTGGCGGTCCGGATCGACGGTGTGGCGCGTGGCGGGGTAGTCGGCGAACGCGGCGGCG
AGGGTGCGTACGGCCCTGGGGACGTCGTCGCGGGTGGCGAGGCGCACCGTGGGCTTGTACTCGGTCATGG
TAAGCTTTTTGCAAAAGCCTAGGCCTCCAAAAAAGCCTCCTCACTACTTCTGGAATAGCTCAGAGGCCGA
GGCGGCCTCGGCCTCTGCATAAATAAAAAAAATTAGTCAGCCATGGGGCGGAGAAT
Features (pLannotate 1.2.2; 13 found; start..end, strand, type, name):
    258..953     -  CDS            BioID2: promiscuous R40G mutant of a biotin protein ligase from Aquifex aeolicus (Kim et al., 2016)
    984..1877    -  CDS            rep (fragment): R1AB_CVPFS - Protein inferred from homology: Swiss-Prot protein existence level 3. NendoU is a Mn(2+)-dependent, uridylate-specific enzyme, which leaves 2'-3'-cyclic phosphates 5' to the cleaved bond. From Porcine transmissible gastroenteritis coronavirus (strain FS772/70) (TGEV).
   1894..2310    -  CDS            gag (truncated): truncated Moloney murine leukemia virus (MMLV) gag gene lacking the start codon
   2377..2651    -  misc_feature   MESV Ψ (fragment): packaging signal of murine embryonic stem cell virus
   2775..3244    -  LTR            LTR: long terminal repeat from Moloney murine leukemia virus
   3275..3379    +  promoter       AmpR promoter: bla
   3380..4240    +  CDS            AmpR: β-lactamase; bla; confers resistance to ampicillin, carbenicillin, and related antibiotics
   4400..4988    +  rep_origin     ori: high-copy-number ColE1/pMB1/pBR322/pUC origin of replication
   5171..5223    +  CDS            lacI (fragment): lac repressor; lacI; The lac repressor binds to the lac operator to inhibit transcription in E. coli. This inhibition can be relieved by adding lactose or isopropyl-β-D-thiogalactopyranoside (IPTG).
   5289..5758    -  LTR            LTR: long terminal repeat from Moloney murine leukemia virus
   5759..5880    -  LTR            3' LTR (ΔU3) (fragment): self-inactivating 3' long terminal repeat (LTR) from Moloney murine leukemia virus
   5979..6578    -  CDS            PuroR: puromycin N-acetyltransferase; pac from Streptomyces alboniger; confers resistance to puromycin
   6588..211     -  promoter       SV40 promoter (across the origin): SV40 enhancer and early promoter
