[The description below was written by a language model from this plasmid's Addgene catalogue record and pLannotate feature annotations shown in this document.]
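Description:
NSP16-1x-BioID2 pBabe-puro (SARS-CoV-2) is a Moloney murine leukemia virus-based retroviral expression vector built on the pBabe-puro backbone, designed to deliver a proximity-labelling fusion of the SARS-CoV-2 non-structural protein NSP16 into mammalian cells. In bacteria it is maintained through a high-copy ColE1/pUC-type origin and selected with ampicillin via the bla gene. The annotated sequence record is about 6.7 kb.

The retroviral cassette is flanked by MMLV long terminal repeats. The 5′ LTR serves as the promoter for the insert and is followed by a packaging signal (Ψ) and a truncated gag segment lacking its start codon, elements that allow the transcript to be encapsidated when viral proteins are supplied in trans by a packaging system. NSP16, derived from the ORF1ab polyprotein, was cloned between retained BamHI and EcoRI sites and is fused at its C terminus to BioID2, the promiscuous R40G mutant of the Aquifex aeolicus biotin ligase, and an HA epitope tag. The automated annotation labels the NSP16 region as a fragment of a related coronavirus replicase by homology, which should be read as the SARS-CoV-2 NSP16 coding sequence. The HA tag is listed in the catalogue but not separately annotated. The record does not explain the "1x" in the name. Downstream, an SV40 enhancer/early promoter drives puromycin N-acetyltransferase, permitting selection of stably transduced cells.

The construct is used to generate cell lines expressing NSP16-BioID2. The ligase biotinylates nearby proteins, which can then be captured and identified, and the plasmid comes from a study mapping proximity interactomes of SARS-CoV-2 proteins.
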