Addgene plasmid #186010: NSP16-1x-BioID2 pBabe-puro (SARS-CoV-2)
Purpose: Expresses SARS-CoV-2 NSP16 fused to BioID2 and HA tag
Depositing lab: Kyle Roux. Depositing organization: Sanford Research. Publication: A BioID-Derived Proximity Interactome for SARS-CoV-2 Proteins. May DG, Martin-Sancho L, Anschau V, Liu S, Chrisopulos RJ, Scott KL, Halfmann CT, Diaz Pena R, Pratt D, Campos AR, Roux KJ. Viruses. 2022 Mar 15;14(3). pii: v14030611. doi: 10.3390/v14030611. PubMed 35337019.
Backbone
  Vector backbone: pBabe-puro
  Vector type: Mammalian Expression, Retroviral
  Selectable markers: Puromycin
Growth in bacteria
  Bacterial resistance: Ampicillin, 100 μg/mL
  Growth temperature: 37°C
  Growth strain: NEB Stable
  Copy number: Unknown
Gene/Insert
  Gene/Insert name: SARS-CoV-2 NSP16
  Species: SARS-CoV-2
  Entrez Gene: ORF1ab (a.k.a. GU280_gp01)
  Promoter: LTR
  Tag / fusion protein: BioID2 (C terminal on insert); HA (C terminal on insert)
  Cloning method: Restriction Enzyme; 5′ cloning site BamHI (not destroyed); 3′ cloning site EcoRI (not destroyed)
  Sequencing primers: 5′ pBabeF
Terms and licenses: Academic/Nonprofit Terms; Industry Terms: Not Available to Industry
How to cite: NSP16-1x-BioID2 pBabe-puro (SARS-CoV-2) was a gift from Kyle Roux (Addgene plasmid # 186010)
